Addgene plasmid #23081: pWZ414-F24
Depositing lab: Sharon Dent. Depositing organization: University of Texas MD Anderson Cancer Center. Publication: Different sensitivities of bromodomain factors 1 and 2 to histone H4 acetylation. Matangkasombut O, Buratowski S. Mol Cell. 2003 Feb . 11(2):353-63. 10.1016/S1097-2765(03)00033-9 PubMed 12620224.
Backbone
  Vector backbone: pRS414 delta Afl III- Sma I
  Backbone manufacturer: Stratagene
  Backbone size w/o insert (bp): 4348
  Vector type: Yeast Expression
  Selectable markers: TRP1
Growth in bacteria
  Bacterial resistance: Ampicillin, 100 μg/mL
  Growth temperature: 37°C
  Growth strain: DH5alpha
  Copy number: Unknown
Gene/Insert
  Gene/Insert name: yeast Histone H3-2 and Histone H4-2 (alt name: HHT2-HHF2)
  Species: S. cerevisiae (budding yeast)
  Insert size (bp): 1900
  Mutation: Histone H4 changed Lysine 16 to Arginine, H4 K16R.
  GenBank ID: S000004976 S000004975
  Cloning method: Restriction Enzyme; 5′ cloning site Afl III (not destroyed); 3′ cloning site Spe I (unknown if destroyed)
  Sequencing primers: 5′ T7; 3′ CACCTCTGACTTGAGCGTCG
Resource information
  A portion of this plasmid was derived from a plasmid made by: from Dr. Mary Ann Osley, currently at the Univ. of New Mexico, Albuquerque, NM
Terms and licenses: Academic/Nonprofit Terms; Industry Terms: Not Available to Industry
Depositor comments: HHT2 is Yeast ID YNL031C HHF2 is Yeast ID YNL030W HHT2 is gene ID 855700 HHF2 is gene ID 855701
How to cite: pWZ414-F24 was a gift from Sharon Dent (Addgene plasmid # 23081 ; http://n2t.net/addgene:23081 ; RRID:Addgene_23081)
