[The description below was written by a language model from this plasmid's Addgene catalogue record.]
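Description:
pWZ414-F24 is a yeast expression plasmid built on a derivative of pRS414 from which the Afl III–Sma I segment has been removed. pRS414 belongs to the pRS series of yeast–E. coli shuttle vectors and is generally known as a centromeric (CEN/ARS), low-copy plasmid, although the record itself lists copy number as unknown and no feature table is provided to confirm the individual backbone elements. Selection in Saccharomyces cerevisiae relies on the TRP1 auxotrophic marker, which complements tryptophan auxotrophy in trp1 strains, while propagation in E. coli is under ampicillin selection.

The insert is an approximately 1.9 kb fragment of budding yeast DNA carrying the HHT2-HHF2 locus, which encodes one of the two gene copies each for histone H3 and histone H4, cloned between Afl III and Spe I sites. In the yeast genome these two genes sit adjacent to one another on opposite strands and are divergently transcribed; the record does not state which promoter drives expression, though a genomic fragment of this size suggests the native intergenic regulatory region is retained. The H4 gene carries a lysine 16 to arginine substitution (H4 K16R), which preserves the positive charge but cannot be acetylated, so it mimics a constitutively unacetylated residue at this position; H3 is not recorded as mutated.

Plasmids of this type are typically introduced into yeast strains lacking the chromosomal H3/H4 gene copies, so that the mutant histone is the sole source of H4. The associated publication concerns the differing sensitivities of bromodomain factors 1 and 2 to histone H4 acetylation, consistent with use of this construct to probe the role of H4 K16 acetylation in chromatin function.
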