>Addgene plasmid #23081 | pWZ414-F24 | addgene partial sequence | sequence record 29019 | 23081 with pRS414-R 5'-CACCTCTGACTTGAGCGTCG
GGGCGGAGCCTATGGAAACGCCAGCAACGCGGCCTTTTTACGGTTCCTGGCCTTTTGCTGGCCTTTTGCT
CACATGCCTAGTTTCTTTTATTGAGACTTATTTTTAATATATATAGTACATGAAATAATAAAAAACCGAA
AAATGCATACATAAGGTTCTATTATATTCCCAATAGAATGATCGTTATTTTATTTTTTGAAAGGCATGAA
AATAATTTCAAACACCGATTGTTTAACCACCGATTGTTTAACCACCGAAACCATATAAGGTTCTACCTTG
TCTCTTCAAAGCATAAACAACATCCAAAGAAGTAACAGTCTTTCTCTTGGCGTGTTCAGTGTAAGTAACA
GAGTCCCTGATGACGGATTCCAAGAAGGACTTAAGGACGGCTCTGACTTCTTCGTAGATCAAACCAGAAA
TACGCTTGACACCACCTCTTCTAGCTAATCTTCTGATAGCTGGCTTAGTGATACCTTGGATGTTATCTCT
TAAGATCTTTCTGTGACGCCGAGCTCCACCTTTACCTAGACCTTTACCACCTTTACCGCGGCCGGACATT
ATTTTATTGTATTGATTGTTGTTTTTGCTACTCTTTTGAACAAGATGTAGGAAAAAAGATAGAGAAAAGA
ATAAATTAAGCGAAAAAAAAAAAATCTCTTTCACCGCCTCATCCTAATATACTTATATATGATATAACTA
CATACGCACAAACACGTATGTATCTAGCCGAATAACAACAGCCCAGGCGCGAGTGACA
