>Addgene plasmid #23081 | pWZ414-F24 | addgene partial sequence | sequence record 29020 | 23081 with T7
GGNCGNNGGTATCGATAAGCTTGATATCGAATTCCTGCAGCCCCCTAGTCTCTTCGAAAATGATGTTTAT
TGATAATTATTATACATGGTTTCTTGCCGGTTATAAAATTACGTATACTATCTAAGCATCTAAAAATTAG
CCCCGCAATTATGTCTGTAAACGATAAATTACAGCATATATACCCTCCTCATGTCGTTAAAAGCATTGCG
AATAGATAGATGAATAATGTATTAAAAAAGGAGATGTTTGTATGATGTCCCCCCAGTCTAAATGCATAGA
AAAAAAAAAATTCCCGCTTTATATTCATGATCTTTCACCTCTTAGTCTTCTGGCCAATTTGATATCCTTC
TTTTGGATAGTAACACGCTTAGCGTGAATAGCAGCCAGATTAGTGTCTTCAAACAAAGAGACTAAGTATG
CTTCGACGGATTCTTGCAAAGCACCGATAGCAGAAGATTGAAATCTCAAGTCGGTCTTGAAATCTTGAGC
GATTTCTCTGACCAATCTTTGGAAAGGTAACTTTCTGATCAACAGTTCAGTAGATTTTTGGAATCTTCTA
ATTTCTCTCAAGGCAACAGTACCTGGCTTATATCTGTGAGGCTTCTTAACACCACCGGTAGATGGGGCGG
ATTTTCTGGCAGCCTTGGAGGCTAATTGTTTTCTTGGGGCTTTACCACCAGTGGATTTTCTAGCTGTTTG
TTTAGTTCTGGCCATTGTGGAGTGTTTGCTTGGATCCTTTAGTAAAAGGGGAAGAACAGTTGGAAGGGCC
NAAGTGGAAGTCACAAAACAGTGGTCCTATATAAAAGAACAAGAAAAAGATTATTTATATACNACTGCGG
TCACAAGAAGCAACGCGAGAGAGCACAACACGCTGTTATCACGCNAACTATGTTTTGANACC
